>Addgene plasmid #228218 | pET28a-AlkB | addgene full sequence | sequence record 459421 | Addgene NGS Result
ATCCGGATATAGTTCCTCCTTTCAGCAAAAAACCCCTCAAGACCCGTTTAGAGGCCCCAAGGGGTTATGC
TAGTTATTGCTCAGCGGTGGCAGCAGCCAACTCAGCTTCCTTTCGGGCTTTGTTAGCAGCCGGATCTCAG
TGGTGGTGGTGGTGGTGCTCGAGTGCGGCCGCAAGCTTGTCGACGGAGCTCGAATTCGGATCCTTATTCT
TTCTTACCCGCTTGACGGAAGGTCAGGTTATAACGGCAGTCAATGGTCAGCGGGTGAAAGCCCGCTTTCA
GCGGCTGGATACCGTGGTAGAACAGACGGCTTTCGCCACCCCACACAACCACATCGCCGTGCTCCAGCAG
CAGACGTTTCAGCGGGTCGTTACGCTTCAGGCCACCAAACTGGAAAATCGCCGGCAGACCCAGGCTCACG
CTAACGATCGGCGCACGCAGATCCGGCTCATCTTTGTCTTGGTGCAGGCTCAGCTTCGCACCCGGCGCAT
AACGGTTAATCAGGCACGCATCCGGCTGAAAGTCCGGGTAACCCGCCGCGGTCGCCGCACGTTGGCACAG
GTTGTGGAAGCTCTGCGGCATCGCCGGCCACGGCTTGTTGGTTTGCGGGTCGATCGGGCTATACAGGTAA
CCCTGACGGTGGGTGGTCCAACCCAGGTGACCGCAGTTGGTCATCGCCACGCTCATGGTGTAGCCACCCG
GGGTAACCATTTGACGAAACGGGCTCTGGCTCGCCACATCGTTAATGTCACGGATCAGTTGCTCCGCCGC
GTTAAACGCGAAACGACGCAGGATAACCGCACCCGCCGCCAGCGGTTCCTGCCACGGCTCCGCATCCGCG
AACAGGTCCAGCATATGGCTGCCGCGCGGCACCAGGCCGCTGCTGTGATGATGATGATGATGGCTGCTGC
CCATGGTATATCTCCTTCTTAAAGTTAAACAAAATTATTTCTAGAGGGGAATTGTTATCCGCTCACAATT
CCCCTATAGTGAGTCGTATTAATTTCGCGGGATCGAGATCTCGATCCTCTACGCCGGACGCATCGTGGCC
GGCATCACCGGCGCCACAGGTGCGGTTGCTGGCGCCTATATCGCCGACATCACCGATGGGGAAGATCGGG
CTCGCCACTTCGGGCTCATGAGCGCTTGTTTCGGCGTGGGTATGGTGGCAGGCCCCGTGGCCGGGGGACT
GTTGGGCGCCATCTCCTTGCATGCACCATTCCTTGCGGCGGCGGTGCTCAACGGCCTCAACCTACTACTG
GGCTGCTTCCTAATGCAGGAGTCGCATAAGGGAGAGCGTCGAGATCCCGGACACCATCGAATGGCGCAAA
ACCTTTCGCGGTATGGCATGATAGCGCCCGGAAGAGAGTCAATTCAGGGTGGTGAATGTGAAACCAGTAA
CGTTATACGATGTCGCAGAGTATGCCGGTGTCTCTTATCAGACCGTTTCCCGCGTGGTGAACCAGGCCAG
CCACGTTTCTGCGAAAACGCGGGAAAAAGTGGAAGCGGCGATGGCGGAGCTGAATTACATTCCCAACCGC
GTGGCACAACAACTGGCGGGCAAACAGTCGTTGCTGATTGGCGTTGCCACCTCCAGTCTGGCCCTGCACG
CGCCGTCGCAAATTGTCGCGGCGATTAAATCTCGCGCCGATCAACTGGGTGCCAGCGTGGTGGTGTCGAT
GGTAGAACGAAGCGGCGTCGAAGCCTGTAAAGCGGCGGTGCACAATCTTCTCGCGCAACGCGTCAGTGGG
CTGATCATTAACTATCCGCTGGATGACCAGGATGCCATTGCTGTGGAAGCTGCCTGCACTAATGTTCCGG
CGTTATTTCTTGATGTCTCTGACCAGACACCCATCAACAGTATTATTTTCTCCCATGAAGACGGTACGCG
ACTGGGCGTGGAGCATCTGGTCGCATTGGGTCACCAGCAAATCGCGCTGTTAGCGGGCCCATTAAGTTCT
GTCTCGGCGCGTCTGCGTCTGGCTGGCTGGCATAAATATCTCACTCGCAATCAAATTCAGCCGATAGCGG
AACGGGAAGGCGACTGGAGTGCCATGTCCGGTTTTCAACAAACCATGCAAATGCTGAATGAGGGCATCGT
TCCCACTGCGATGCTGGTTGCCAACGATCAGATGGCGCTGGGCGCAATGCGCGCCATTACCGAGTCCGGG
CTGCGCGTTGGTGCGGATATCTCGGTAGTGGGATACGACGATACCGAAGACAGCTCATGTTATATCCCGC
CGTTAACCACCATCAAACAGGATTTTCGCCTGCTGGGGCAAACCAGCGTGGACCGCTTGCTGCAACTCTC
TCAGGGCCAGGCGGTGAAGGGCAATCAGCTGTTGCCCGTCTCACTGGTGAAAAGAAAAACCACCCTGGCG
CCCAATACGCAAACCGCCTCTCCCCGCGCGTTGGCCGATTCATTAATGCAGCTGGCACGACAGGTTTCCC
GACTGGAAAGCGGGCAGTGAGCGCAACGCAATTAATGTAAGTTAGCTCACTCATTAGGCACCGGGATCTC
GACCGATGCCCTTGAGAGCCTTCAACCCAGTCAGCTCCTTCCGGTGGGCGCGGGGCATGACTATCGTCGC
CGCACTTATGACTGTCTTCTTTATCATGCAACTCGTAGGACAGGTGCCGGCAGCGCTCTGGGTCATTTTC
GGCGAGGACCGCTTTCGCTGGAGCGCGACGATGATCGGCCTGTCGCTTGCGGTATTCGGAATCTTGCACG
CCCTCGCTCAAGCCTTCGTCACTGGTCCCGCCACCAAACGTTTCGGCGAGAAGCAGGCCATTATCGCCGG
CATGGCGGCCCCACGGGTGCGCATGATCGTGCTCCTGTCGTTGAGGACCCGGCTAGGCTGGCGGGGTTGC
CTTACTGGTTAGCAGAATGAATCACCGATACGCGAGCGAACGTGAAGCGACTGCTGCTGCAAAACGTCTG
CGACCTGAGCAACAACATGAATGGTCTTCGGTTTCCGTGTTTCGTAAAGTCTGGAAACGCGGAAGTCAGC
GCCCTGCACCATTATGTTCCGGATCTGCATCGCAGGATGCTGCTGGCTACCCTGTGGAACACCTACATCT
GTATTAACGAAGCGCTGGCATTGACCCTGAGTGATTTTTCTCTGGTCCCGCCGCATCCATACCGCCAGTT
GTTTACCCTCACAACGTTCCAGTAACCGGGCATGTTCATCATCAGTAACCCGTATCGTGAGCATCCTCTC
TCGTTTCATCGGTATCATTACCCCCATGAACAGAAATCCCCCTTACACGGAGGCATCAGTGACCAAACAG
GAAAAAACCGCCCTTAACATGGCCCGCTTTATCAGAAGCCAGACATTAACGCTTCTGGAGAAACTCAACG
AGCTGGACGCGGATGAACAGGCAGACATCTGTGAATCGCTTCACGACCACGCTGATGAGCTTTACCGCAG
CTGCCTCGCGCGTTTCGGTGATGACGGTGAAAACCTCTGACACATGCAGCTCCCGGAGACGGTCACAGCT
TGTCTGTAAGCGGATGCCGGGAGCAGACAAGCCCGTCAGGGCGCGTCAGCGGGTGTTGGCGGGTGTCGGG
GCGCAGCCATGACCCAGTCACGTAGCGATAGCGGAGTGTATACTGGCTTAACTATGCGGCATCAGAGCAG
ATTGTACTGAGAGTGCACCATTGCGGTGTGAAATACCGCACAGATGCGTAAGGAGAAAATACCGCATCAG
GCGCTCTTCCGCTTCCTCGCTCACTGACTCGCTGCGCTCGGTCGTTCGGCTGCGGCGAGCGGTATCAGCT
CACTCAAAGGCGGTAATACGGTTATCCACAGAATCAGGGGATAACGCAGGAAAGAACATGTGAGCAAAAG
GCCAGCAAAAGGCCAGGAACCGTAAAAAGGCCGCGTTGCTGGCGTTTTTCCATAGGCTCCGCCCCCCTGA
CGAGCATCACAAAAATCGACGCTCAAGTCAGAGGTGGCGAAACCCGACAGGACTATAAAGATACCAGGCG
TTTCCCCCTGGAAGCTCCCTCGTGCGCTCTCCTGTTCCGACCCTGCCGCTTACCGGATACCTGTCCGCCT
TTCTCCCTTCGGGAAGCGTGGCGCTTTCTCATAGCTCACGCTGTAGGTATCTCAGTTCGGTGTAGGTCGT
TCGCTCCAAGCTGGGCTGTGTGCACGAACCCCCCGTTCAGCCCGACCGCTGCGCCTTATCCGGTAACTAT
CGTCTTGAGTCCAACCCGGTAAGACACGACTTATCGCCACTGGCAGCAGCCACTGGTAACAGGATTAGCA
GAGCGAGGTATGTAGGCGGTGCTACAGAGTTCTTGAAGTGGTGGCCTAACTACGGCTACACTAGAAGGAC
AGTATTTGGTATCTGCGCTCTGCTGAAGCCAGTTACCTTCGGAAAAAGAGTTGGTAGCTCTTGATCCGGC
AAACAAACCACCGCTGGTAGCGGTGGTTTTTTTGTTTGCAAGCAGCAGATTACGCGCAGAAAAAAAGGAT
CTCAAGAAGATCCTTTGATCTTTTCTACGGGGTCTGACGCTCAGTGGAACGAAAACTCACGTTAAGGGAT
TTTGGTCATGAACAATAAAACTGTCTGCTTACATAAACAGTAATACAAGGGGTGTTATGAGCCATATTCA
ACGGGAAACGTCTTGCTCTAGGCCGCGATTAAATTCCAACATGGATGCTGATTTATATGGGTATAAATGG
GCTCGCGATAATGTCGGGCAATCAGGTGCGACAATCTATCGATTGTATGGGAAGCCCGATGCGCCAGAGT
TGTTTCTGAAACATGGCAAAGGTAGCGTTGCCAATGATGTTACAGATGAGATGGTCAGACTAAACTGGCT
GACGGAATTTATGCCTCTTCCGACCATCAAGCATTTTATCCGTACTCCTGATGATGCATGGTTACTCACC
ACTGCGATCCCCGGGAAAACAGCATTCCAGGTATTAGAAGAATATCCTGATTCAGGTGAAAATATTGTTG
ATGCGCTGGCAGTGTTCCTGCGCCGGTTGCATTCGATTCCTGTTTGTAATTGTCCTTTTAACAGCGATCG
CGTATTTCGTCTCGCTCAGGCGCAATCACGAATGAATAACGGTTTGGTTGATGCGAGTGATTTTGATGAC
GAGCGTAATGGCTGGCCTGTTGAACAAGTCTGGAAAGAAATGCATAAACTTTTGCCATTCTCACCGGATT
CAGTCGTCACTCATGGTGATTTCTCACTTGATAACCTTATTTTTGACGAGGGGAAATTAATAGGTTGTAT
TGATGTTGGACGAGTCGGAATCGCAGACCGATACCAGGATCTTGCCATCCTATGGAACTGCCTCGGTGAG
TTTTCTCCTTCATTACAGAAACGGCTTTTTCAAAAATATGGTATTGATAATCCTGATATGAATAAATTGC
AGTTTCATTTGATGCTCGATGAGTTTTTCTAAGAATTAATTCATGAGCGGATACATATTTGAATGTATTT
AGAAAAATAAACAAATAGGGGTTCCGCGCACATTTCCCCGAAAAGTGCCACCTAAATTGTAAGCGTTAAT
ATTTTGTTAAAATTCGCGTTAAATTTTTGTTAAATCAGCTCATTTTTTAACCAATAGGCCGAAATCGGCA
AAATCCCTTATAAATCAAAAGAATAGACCGAGATAGGGT
[37 nt withheld, positions 5640-5676]
AAAGAACGTGGACTCCAACGTCAAAGG
[49 nt withheld, positions 5704-5752]
T
[91 nt withheld, positions 5754-5844]
G
[124 nt withheld, positions 5846-5969]
CCCATTCGCCA
Features (pLannotate 1.2.2; 21 found; start..end, strand, type, name):
     26..73      -  terminator     T7 terminator: transcription terminator for bacteriophage T7 RNA polymerase
     81..130     -  CDS            SET1 (fragment): solubility-enhancement tag derived from T7 phage gene 10B
    140..157     -  CDS            9xHis (fragment): 9xHis affinity tag
    207..854     -  CDS            alkB: ALKB_ECOLI - Also known as aidD. Experimental evidence at protein level: Swiss-Prot protein existence level 1. Dioxygenase that repairs alkylated DNA and RNA containing 3- methylcytosine or 1-methyladenine by oxidative demethylation. Has highest activity towards 3-methylcytosine. Has lower activity towards alkylated DNA containing ethenoadenine, and no detectable activity towards 1-methylguanine or 3-methylthymine. Accepts double-stranded and single-stranded substrates. Requires molecular oxygen, alpha- ketoglutarate and iron. Provides extensive resistance to alkylating agents such as MMS and
    858..875     -  CDS            thrombin site: thrombin recognition and cleavage site
    886..902     -  CDS            capTEV™ (fragment): composite tag for in vivo biotinylation, TEV protease cleavage, and 6xHis tagging
    921..943     -  RBS            RBS: efficient ribosome binding site from bacteriophage T7 gene 10 (Olins and Rangwala, 1989)
    958..982     -  protein_bind   lac operator: The lac repressor binds to the lac operator to inhibit transcription in E. coli. This inhibition can be relieved by adding lactose or isopropyl-β-D-thiogalactopyranoside (IPTG). lac repressor encoded by lacI
    983..1001    -  promoter       T7 promoter: promoter for bacteriophage T7 RNA polymerase
   1023..1302    +  CDS            TcR (fragment): tetracycline efflux protein; tet; confers resistance to tetracycline
   1310..1387    +  promoter       lacI promoter: lacI
   1388..2470    +  CDS            lacI: lac repressor; lacI; The lac repressor binds to the lac operator to inhibit transcription in E. coli. This inhibition can be relieved by adding lactose or isopropyl-β-D-thiogalactopyranoside (IPTG).
   2483..2504    +  protein_bind   CAP binding site: CAP binding activates transcription in the presence of cAMP. E. coli catabolite activator protein
   2519..2810    +  CDS            TcR (fragment): tetracycline efflux protein; tet; confers resistance to tetracycline
   2882..3262    -  CDS            YPB1_ECOLX: Protein predicted: Swiss-Prot protein existence level 4. From Escherichia coli.
   3279..3470    +  CDS            rop: Rop protein, which maintains plasmids at low copy number; rop
   3572..3711    +  misc_feature   bom: basis of mobility region from pBR322
   3897..4485    -  rep_origin     ori: high-copy-number ColE1/pMB1/pBR322/pUC origin of replication
   4607..5422    +  CDS            KanR: aminoglycoside phosphotransferase; aph(3')-Ia; confers resistance to kanamycin in bacteria or G418 (Geneticin®) in eukaryotes
   5431..5488    -  promoter       AmpR promoter (fragment): bla
   5541..5969    -  rep_origin     f1 ori (sequence partly withheld): f1 bacteriophage origin of replication; arrow indicates direction of (+) strand synthesis
