[The description below was written by a language model from this plasmid's Addgene catalogue record and pLannotate feature annotations shown in this document.]
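Description:
pET28a-AlkB is a bacterial expression plasmid built on the pET28a(+) backbone for producing wild-type AlkB, the E. coli alpha-ketoglutarate- and iron-dependent dioxygenase that removes alkyl lesions such as 1-methyladenine and 3-methylcytosine from DNA and RNA by oxidative demethylation. The roughly 660 bp insert is a synthetic, codon-optimized alkB coding sequence cloned between the NdeI and BamHI sites, both of which are retained. The plasmid is about 6 kb, is selected with kanamycin through the KanR aminoglycoside phosphotransferase gene, and replicates from a pBR322-type ColE1 origin. That origin is accompanied by the rop gene and bom site, consistent with the low copy number recorded. An f1 origin is also present.

Expression follows the standard pET arrangement. A T7 promoter with an adjacent lac operator and the T7 gene 10 ribosome binding site drives the open reading frame, which ends upstream of the T7 terminator. A plasmid-borne lacI gene supplies repressor, so transcription stays low until it is induced with IPTG in a host that provides T7 RNA polymerase, such as BL21(DE3). AlkB is fused at its N-terminus to the backbone His tag, followed by a thrombin cleavage site, which allows metal-affinity purification and optional tag removal. The backbone's C-terminal His sequence is annotated downstream of the insert, but the record lists only the N-terminal tag. Short annotated fragments of other tags and of a tetracycline resistance gene are most likely partial matches to backbone sequence rather than functional elements.

The associated publication concerns small RNA sequencing that overcomes RNA modifications, which suggests the purified enzyme is used as an RNA demethylase. The depositor notes that the plasmid runs as a dimer.
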