Addgene plasmid #228218: pET28a-AlkB
Purpose: Express wild type AlkB protein in E. coli BL21(DE3)
Depositing lab: Junchao Shi. Depositing organization: Beijing Institute of Genomics, Chinese Academy of Sciences. Publication: PANDORA-seq expands the repertoire of regulatory small RNAs by overcoming RNA modifications. Shi J, Zhang Y, Tan D, Zhang X, Yan M, Zhang Y, Franklin R, Shahbazi M, Mackinlay K, Liu S, Kuhle B, James ER, Zhang L, Qu Y, Zhai Q, Zhao W, Zhao L, Zhou C, Gu W, Murn J, Guo J, Carrell DT, Wang Y, Chen X, Cairns BR, Yang XL, Schimmel P, Zernicka-Goetz M, Cheloufi S, Zhang Y, Zhou T, Chen Q. Nat Cell Biol. 2021 Apr;23(4):424-436. doi: 10.1038/s41556-021-00652-7. Epub 2021 Apr 5. PubMed 33820973.
Backbone
  Vector backbone: pET28a(+)
  Backbone manufacturer: GenScript
  Backbone size w/o insert (bp): 5369
  Total vector size (bp): 5984
  Vector type: Bacterial Expression
Growth in bacteria
  Bacterial resistance: Kanamycin, 50 μg/mL
  Growth temperature: 37°C
  Growth strain: DH5alpha
  Growth instructions: Use E. coli BL21 (DE3) cells for protein expression and purification.
  Copy number: Low Copy
Gene/Insert
  Gene/Insert name: Alpha-ketoglutarate-dependent Dioxygenase (alt name: AlkB)
  Species: Synthetic
  Insert size (bp): 660
  Mutation: codon optimized
  Entrez Gene: alkB (a.k.a. b2212, ECK2204, aidD)
  Promoter: T7
  Tag / fusion protein: His tag (N terminal on backbone)
  Cloning method: Restriction Enzyme; 5′ cloning site Ndel (not destroyed); 3′ cloning site BamHI (not destroyed)
  Sequencing primers: 5′ TAATACGACTCACTATAGGG; 3′ GCTAGTTATTGCTCAGCGG
Resource information
  A portion of this plasmid was derived from a plasmid made by: Menghong Yan from Fudan University
Terms and licenses: Academic/Nonprofit Terms; Industry Terms: Not Available to Industry
Depositor comments: Please note that this plasmid runs as a dimer. Dimerization often does not impact plasmid function, but may reduce transformation efficiencies. You may need to screen multiple colonies to isolate the monomeric version of this plasmid. If you still have trouble isolating the monomeric version, you might consider linearizing, gel extracting, re-ligating, and transforming the plasmid.
How to cite: pET28a-AlkB was a gift from Junchao Shi (Addgene plasmid # 228218 ; http://n2t.net/addgene:228218 ; RRID:Addgene_228218)
